Addgene plasmid #21844: pXDC61-RalF
Depositing lab: Howard Shuman. Depositing organization: Columbia University. Publication: Chemical genetics reveals bacterial and host cell functions critical for type IV effector translocation by Legionella pneumophila. Charpentier X, Gabay JE, Reyes M, Zhu JW, Weiss A, Shuman HA. PLoS Pathog. 2009 Jul . 5(7):e1000501. 10.1371/journal.ppat.1000501 PubMed 19578436.
Backbone
  Vector backbone: pXDC61
  Backbone size w/o insert (bp): 9869
  Vector type: Bacterial Expression
Growth in bacteria
  Bacterial resistance: Chloramphenicol, 25 μg/mL
  Growth temperature: 37°C
  Growth strain: DH5alpha
  Copy number: Low Copy
Gene/Insert
  Gene/Insert name: RalF
  Species: L. pneumophila
  Insert size (bp): 1124
  GenBank ID: NC_002942
  Tag / fusion protein: TEM (N terminal on backbone)
  Cloning method: Restriction Enzyme; 5′ cloning site KpnI (not destroyed); 3′ cloning site XbaI (not destroyed)
  Sequencing primers: 5′ GAGCTGTTGACAATTAATCATCGG
Terms and licenses: Academic/Nonprofit Terms; Industry Terms: Not Available to Industry
How to cite: pXDC61-RalF was a gift from Howard Shuman (Addgene plasmid # 21844 ; http://n2t.net/addgene:21844 ; RRID:Addgene_21844)
