[The description below was written by a language model from this plasmid's Addgene catalogue record and pLannotate feature annotations shown in this document.]
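Description:
pXDC61-RalF is a low-copy, broad-host-range bacterial expression plasmid that produces the Legionella pneumophila protein RalF fused to the C-terminus of TEM β-lactamase. The pXDC61 backbone is built on the RSF1010 replicon. It carries the RSF1010 oriV together with the RepA and RepC replication proteins and mobA, which also supplies the primase function known as RepB, so it can replicate in many Gram-negative hosts beyond E. coli. The RSF1010 oriT with mobA and mobC makes it mobilisable by conjugation when a helper conjugative system is present. Selection is by chloramphenicol, through a cat gene driven by its own promoter. A short AmpR fragment and an IS1 fragment are also annotated. These look like non-functional remnants of earlier vector construction.

The expression cassette uses the IPTG-inducible tac promoter with a lac operator, and it is kept repressed by a plasmid-borne lacI expressed from the lacIq promoter. This promoter drives a β-lactamase coding sequence that lacks its signal peptide, so the enzyme stays in the bacterial cytosol instead of being exported to the periplasm. The roughly 1.1 kb RalF insert was cloned between KpnI and XbaI downstream of this reporter. The feature table does not annotate RalF itself, but the unannotated gap between the bla segment and the rrnB T1/T2 terminators matches its expected position.

The associated publication concerns type IV effector translocation by L. pneumophila. This suggests the TEM-RalF fusion serves as a translocation reporter, with β-lactamase activity appearing in host cells only if the bacterial secretion system delivers the fusion. The record itself does not spell out this purpose.
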