Features (pLannotate 1.2.2; 21 found; start..end, strand, type, name):
      1..29      +  promoter       tac promoter: strong E. coli promoter; hybrid between the trp and lac UV5 promoters
     33..55      +  protein_bind   lac operator (fragment): The lac repressor binds to the lac operator to inhibit transcription in E. coli. This inhibition can be relieved by adding lactose or isopropyl-β-D-thiogalactopyranoside (IPTG). lac repressor encoded by lacI
     99..886     +  CDS            bla(M) (fragment): β-lactamase lacking the signal sequence; bla(M); allows cytosolic expression of β-lactamase
   2117..2232    +  ncRNA          5S rRNA: Accession: RF00001 - 5S ribosomal RNA
   2236..2322    +  terminator     rrnB T1 terminator: Escherichia coli rrnB; transcription terminator T1 from the E. coli rrnB gene
   2414..2441    +  terminator     rrnB T2 terminator: transcription terminator T2 from the E. coli rrnB gene
   2460..2551    +  promoter       AmpR promoter: bla
   2552..2740    +  CDS            AmpR (fragment): β-lactamase; bla; confers resistance to ampicillin, carbenicillin, and related antibiotics
   2740..2881    -  mobile_element IS1 (fragment): prokaryotic transposable element IS1
   3002..3104    +  promoter       cat promoter: promoter of the E. coli cat gene encoding chloramphenicol acetyltransferase
   3105..3764    +  CDS            CmR: chloramphenicol acetyltransferase; cat; confers resistance to chloramphenicol
   4096..4490    -  rep_origin     RSF1010 oriV: replication origin of the broad-host-range plasmid RSF1010; requires the RSF1010 RepA/B/C proteins for replication (Scholz et al., 1989)
   4520..4801    -  CDS            mobC: MOBC_ECOLX - Protein predicted: Swiss-Prot protein existence level 4. This protein is essential to promote the specific transfer of the plasmid in the presence of conjugative plasmids. From Escherichia coli.
   4832..4919    +  oriT           RSF1010 oriT: origin of transfer of the broad-host-range plasmid RSF1010 (Scholz et al., 1989)
   5000..7126    +  CDS            mobA: MOBA2_ECOLX - Also known as repB. Experimental evidence at protein level: Swiss-Prot protein existence level 1. Part of the relaxosome complex that is responsible for plasmid transfer during conjugation. Locally unwinds DNA and catalyzes the cleavage of one of the DNA strands at oriT. The cleaved strand is then transferred through the dedicated type IV secretion apparatus. MobA remains covalently linked at the 5' end of the strand, and once in the recipient cell, it probably catalyzes the rejoining of the two ends of the strand, re-forming the circular plasmid DNA. The primase activity of MobA
   7572..7646    +  ncRNA          Plasmid R1162: Accession: RF00043 - R1162-like plasmid antisense RNA
   7640..8479    +  CDS            RSF1010 RepA: replication protein A of the broad-host-range plasmid RSF1010 (Scholz et al., 1989); repA
   8466..9317    +  CDS            RSF1010 RepC: replication protein C of the broad-host-range plasmid RSF1010 (Scholz et al., 1989); repC
   9594..10675   -  CDS            lacI: lac repressor; lacI; The lac repressor binds to the lac operator to inhibit transcription in E. coli. This inhibition can be relieved by adding lactose or isopropyl-β-D-thiogalactopyranoside (IPTG).
  10676..10753   -  promoter       lacIq promoter: lacI (mutant); In the lacIq allele, a single base change in the promoter boosts expression of the lacI gene about 10-fold.
  10806..10907   -  CDS            yciV (fragment): RNAAM_ECOLI - Also known as trpH From Escherichia coli (strain K12).
>Addgene plasmid #21844 | pXDC61-RalF | depositor full sequence | sequence record 10033 | Author sequence
TTGACAATTAATCATCGGCTCGTATAATGTGTGGAATTGTGAGCGGATAACAATTTCACACAGGAAACAG
AATTCAGAAGGAGATATACATATGGCTCACCCAGAAACGCTGGTGAAAGTAAAAGATGCTGAAGATCAGT
TGGGTGCACGAGTGGGTTACATCGAACTGGATCTCAACAGCGGTAAGATCCTTGAGAGTTTTCGCCCCGA
AGAACGTTTTCCAATGATGAGCACTTTTAAAGTTCTGCTATGTGGCGCGGTATTATCCCGTATTGACGCC
GGGCAAGAGCAACTCGGTCGCCGCATACACTATTCTCAGAATGACTTGGTTGAGTACTCACCAGTCACAG
AAAAGCATCTTACGGATGGCATGACAGTAAGAGAATTATGCAGTGCTGCCATAACCATGAGTGATAACAC
TGCGGCCAACTTACTTCTGACAACGATCGGAGGACCGAAGGAGCTAACCGCTTTTTTGCACAACATGGGG
GATCATGTAACTCGCCTTGATCGTTGGGAACCGGAGCTGAATGAAGCCATACCAAACGACGAGCGTGACA
CCACGATGCCTGTAGCAATGGCAACAACGTTGCGCAAACTATTAACTGGCGAACTACTTACTCTAGCTTC
CCGGCAACAATTAATAGACTGGATGGAGGCGGATAAAGTTGCAGGACCACTTCTGCGCTCGGCCCTTCCG
GCTGGCTGGTTTATTGCTGATAAATCTGGAGCCGGTGAGCGTGGGTCTCGCGGTATCATTGCAGCACTGG
GGCCAGATGGTAAGCCCTCCCGTATCGTAGTTATCTACACGACGGGGAGTCAGGCAACTATGGATGAACG
AAATAGACAGATCGCTGAGATAGGTGCCTCACTGATTAAGCATTGGGGAAGCGGTACCATGCATCCAGAA
ATTGAAAAAGCCCAAAGAGAGATTATTGAGGCATTCAATGCCAAGCCAAAAAATGGGATAAATAAAATAA
AAGAAATATGTGAACAATATAAAATTTCTCCCAATGAAGAGATAGCTGAGTTCTTTCATCAACAAAGAAA
AAATTTGGATTTAGAAGCGGTTGGCGATTATTTAAGCAGCCCAGAGGCAGAAAACCAGCAAGTATTAAAA
GCTTTTACCAGTCAAATGAATTTCAATGGGCAAAGTTTTGTTGAGGGTTTAAGGACCTTTTTGAAAACAT
TTAAATTACCAGGCGAAGCTCAAAAAATTGACCGGTTAGTGCAAAGCTTTAGTGGTGCCTATTTCCAGCA
AAATCCTGATGTGGTTTCCAATGCGGATGCTGCCTATCTTTTAGCATTTCAAACCATTATGCTTAATACT
GATTTACATAACCCAAGTATCCCTGAGAAAAATAAAATGACCGTGGATGGACTCAAAAGAAATCTCAGAG
GAGGTAATAATGGTGGAGATTTTGATGCCAAATTTTTAGAGGAACTATACAGTGAGATTAAAGCCAAACC
TTTTGAGTTGAATTTCGTTAAAACCAGCCCAGGATATGAACTTACTTCAACCACTCTTAATAAAGATTCT
ACCTTTAAAAAGCTGGATTCATTCTTGCATTCAACGGATGTAAACATCAATACAGTTTTTCCAGGAATAG
GTGATAATGTTAAAACAACTGTAGATCAACCAAAATCATGGTTAAGTTTTTTTACCGGATATAAGGGAAC
AATAACGTTGACAGATAACAAAACATCCGCACAAGCTACTATCCAGGTTTATACTCCCAATATATTTTCA
AAATGGCTATTTGGAGAACAACCGAGAGTAATAATACAACCTGGACAAACCAAAGAGTCAATCGATTTGG
CAGCAAAAGCAGCAGCTGACTTTTCATCGCCAGTAAAAAATTTTAAAGCGACGTATGATTATGAGGTAGG
TGATTTAATAAAAGCATATGATAACCAGAAAAAACTCATTACGATTGAGAGAAACCTGGCACTTAAGGAG
GGCGTTCCCAAAGATCCAGACGCTGAAATGCAAAAAGAAAAAGGTAGACAATTAAAATTTTCTAGATAAG
CTTGGCTGTTTTGGCGGATGAGAGAAGATTTTCAGCCTGATACAGATTAAATCAGAACGCAGAAGCGGTC
TGATAAAACAGAATTTGCCTGGCGGCAGTAGCGCGGTGGTCCCACCTGACCCCATGCCGAACTCAGAAGT
GAAACGCCGTAGCGCCGATGGTAGTGTGGGGTCTCCCCATGCGAGAGTAGGGAACTGCCAGGCATCAAAT
AAAACGAAAGGCTCAGTCGAAAGACTGGGCCTTTCGTTTTATCTGTTGTTTGTCGGTGAACGCTCTCCTG
AGTAGGACAAATCCGCCGGGAGCGGATTTGAACGTTGCGAAGCAACGGCCCGGAGGGTGGCGGGCAGGAC
GCCCGCCATAAACTGCCAGGCATCAAATTAAGCAGAAGGCCATCCTGACGGATGGCCTTTTTGCGTTTCT
ACAAACTCTTTTGTTTATTTTTCTAAATACATTCAAATATGTATCCGCTCATGAGACAATAACCCTGATA
AATGCTTCAATAATATTGAAAAAGGAAGAGTATGAGTATTCAACATTTCCGTGTCGCCCTTATTCCCTTT
TTTGCGGCATTTTGCCTTCCTGTTTTTGCTCACCCAGAAACGCTGGTGAAAGTAAAAGATGCTGAAGATC
AGTTGGGTGCACGAGTGGGTTACATCGAACTGGATCTCAACAGCGGTAAGATCCTTGAGAGTTTTCGCCC
CGAAGAACGTGATGTCCGGCGGTGCTTTTGCCGTTACGCACCACCCCGTCAGTAGCTGAACAGGAGGGAC
AGCTGATAGAAACAGAAGCCACTGGAGCAAGCACCTCAAAAACACCATCATACACTAAATCAGTAAGTTG
GCAGCATCACCCGACGCACTTTGCGCCGAATAAATACCTGTGACGGAAGATCACTTCGCAGAATAAATAA
ATCCTGGTGTCCCTGTTGATACCGGGAAGCCCTGGGCCAACTTTTGGCGAAAATGAGACGTTGATCGGCA
CGTAAGAGGTTCCAACTTTCACCATAATGAAATAAGATCACTACCGGGCGTATTTTTTGAGTTATCGAGA
TTTTCAGGAGCTAAGGAAGCTAAAATGGAGAAAAAAATCACTGGATATACCACCGTTGATATATCCCAAT
GGCATCGTAAAGAACATTTTGAGGCATTTCAGTCAGTTGCTCAATGTACCTATAACCAGACCGTTCAGCT
GGATATTACGGCCTTTTTAAAGACCGTAAAGAAAAATAAGCACAAGTTTTATCCGGCCTTTATTCACATT
CTTGCCCGCCTGATGAATGCTCATCCGGAATTACGTATGGCAATGAAAGACGGTGAGCTGGTGATATGGG
ATAGTGTTCACCCTTGTTACACCGTTTTCCATGAGCAAACTGAAACGTTTTCATCGCTCTGGAGTGAATA
CCACGACGATTTCCGGCAGTTTCTACACATATATTCGCAAGATGTGGCGTGTTACGGTGAAAACCTGGCC
TATTTCCCTAAAGGGTTTATTGAGAATATGTTTTTCGTCTCAGCCAATCCCTGGGTGAGTTTCACCAGTT
TTGATTTAAACGTGGCCAATATGGACAACTTCTTCGCCCCCGTTTTCACCATGGGCAAATATTATACGCA
AGGCGACAAGGTGCTGATGCCGCTGGCGATTCAGGTTCATCATGCCGTTTGTGATGGCTTCCATGTCGGC
AGAATGCTTAATGAATTACAACAGTACTGCGATGAGTGGCAGGGCGGGGCGTAATTTTTTTAAGGCAGTT
ATTGTCTTCAAATTCCCGTTGCACATAGCCCGGCAATTCCTTTCCCTGCTCTGCCATAAGCGCAGCGAAT
GCCGGGTAATACTCGTCAACGATCTGATAGAGAAGGGTTTGCTCGGGTCGGTGGCTCTGGTAACGACCAG
TATCCCGATCCCGGCTGGCCGTCCTGGCCGCCACATGAGGCATGTTCCGCGTCCTTGCAATACTGTGTTT
ACATACAGTCTATCGCTTAGCGGAAAGTTCTTTTACCCTCAGCCGAAATGCCTGCCGTTGCTAGACATTG
CCAGCCAGTGCCCGTCACTCCCGTACTAACTGTCACGAACCCCTGCAATAACTGTCACGCCCCCCTGCAA
TAACTGTCACGAACCCCTGCAATAACTGTCACGCCCCCAAACCTGCAAACCCAGCAGGGGCGGGGGCTGG
CGGGGTGTTGGAAAAATCCATCCATGATTATCTAAGAATAATCCACTAGGCGCGGTTATCAGCGCCCTTG
TGGGGCGCTGCTGCCCTTGCCCAATATGCCCGGCCAGAGGCCGGATAGCTGGTCTATTCGCTGCGCTAGG
CTACACACCGCCCCACCGCTGCGCGGCAGGGGGAAAGGCGGGCAAAGCCCGCTAAACCCCACACCAAACC
CCGCAGAAATACGCTGGAGCGCTTTTAGCCGCTTTAGCGGCCTTTCCCCCTACCCGAAGGGTGGGGGCGC
GTGTGCAGCCCCGCAGGGCCTGTCTCGGTCGATCATTCAGCCCGGCTCATCCTTCTGGCGTGGCGGCAGA
CCGAACAAGGCGCGGTCGTGGTCGCGTTCAAGGTACGCATCCATTGCCGCCATGAGCCGATCCTCCGGCC
ACTCGCTGCTGTTCACCTTGGCCAAAATCATGGCCCCCACCAGCACCTTGCGCCTTGTTTCGTTCTTGCG
CTCTTGCTGCTGTTCCCTTGCCCGCTCCCGCTGAATTTCGGCATTGATTCGCGCTCGTTGTTCTTCGAGC
TTGGCCAGCCGATCCGCCGCCTTGTTGCTCCCCTTAACCATCTTGACACCCCATTGTTAATGTGCTGTCT
CGTAGGCTATCATGGAGGCACAGCGGCGGCAATCCCGACCCTACTTTGTAGGGGAGGGCGCACTTACCGG
TTTCTCTTCGAGAAACTGGCCTAACGGCCACCCTTCGGGCGGTGCGCTCTCCGAGGGCCATTGCATGGAG
CCGAAAAGCAAAAGCAACAGCGAGGCAGCATGGCGATTTATCACCTTACGGCGAAAACCGGCAGCAGGTC
GGGCGGCCAATCGGCCAGGGCCAAGGCCGACTACATCCAGCGCGAAGGCAAGTATGCCCGCGACATGGAT
GAAGTCTTGCACGCCGAATCCGGGCACATGCCGGAGTTCGTCGAGCGGCCCGCCGACTACTGGGATGCTG
CCGACCTGTATGAACGCGCCAATGGGCGGCTGTTCAAGGAGGTCGAATTTGCCCTGCCGGTCGAGCTGAC
CCTCGACCAGCAGAAGGCGCTGGCGTCCGAGTTCGCCCAGCACCTGACCGGTGCCGAGCGCCTGCCGTAT
ACGCTGGCCATCCATGCCGGTGGCGGCGAGAACCCGCACTGCCACCTGATGATCTCCGAGCGGATCAATG
ACGGCATCGAGCGGCCCGCCGCTCAGTGGTTCAAGCGGTACAACGGCAAGACCCCGGAGAAGGGCGGGGC
ACAGAAGACCGAAGCGCTCAAGCCCAAGGCATGGCTTGAGCAGACCCGCGAGGCATGGGCCGACCATGCC
AACCGGGCATTAGAGCGGGCTGGCCACGACGCCCGCATTGACCACAGAACACTTGAGGCGCAGGGCATCG
AGCGCCTGCCCGGTGTTCACCTGGGGCCGAACGTGGTGGAGATGGAAGGCCGGGGCATCCGCACCGACCG
GGCAGACGTGGCCCTGAACATCGACACCGCCAACGCCCAGATCATCGACTTACAGGAATACCGGGAGGCA
ATAGACCATGAACGCAATCGACAGAGTGAAGAAATCCAGAGGCATCAACGAGTTAGCGGAGCAGATCGAA
CCGCTGGCCCAGAGCATGGCGACACTGGCCGACGAAGCCCGGCAGGTCATGAGCCAGACCAAGCAGGCCA
GCGAGGCGCAGGCGGCGGAGTGGCTGAAAGCCCAGCGCCAGACAGGGGCGGCATGGGTGGAGCTGGCCAA
AGAGTTGCGGGAGGTAGCCGCCGAGGTGAGCAGCGCCGCGCAGAGCGCCCGGAGCGCGTCGCGGGGGTGG
CACTGGAAGCTATGGCTAACCGTGATGCTGGCTTCCATGATGCCTACGGTGGTGCTGCTGATCGCATCGT
TGCTCTTGCTCGACCTGACGCCACTGACAACCGAGGACGGCTCGATCTGGCTGCGCTTGGTGGCCCGATG
AAGAACGACAGGACTTTGCAGGCCATAGGCCGACAGCTCAAGGCCATGGGCTGTGAGCGCTTCGATATCG
GCGTCAGGGACGCACCCACCGGCCAGATGATGAACCGGGAATGGTCAGCCGCCGAAGTGCTCCAGAACAC
GCCATGGCTCAAGCGGATGAATGCCCAGGGCAATGACGTGTATATCAGGCCCGCCGAGCAGGAGCGGCAT
GGTCTGGTGCTGGTGGACGACCTCAGCGAGTTTGACCTGGATGACATGAAAGCCGAGGGCCGGGAGCCTG
CCCTGGTAGTGGAAACCAGCCCGAAGAACTATCAGGCATGGGTCAAGGTGGCCGACGCCGCAGGCGGTGA
ACTTCGGGGGCAGATTGCCCGGACGCTGGCCAGCGAGTACGACGCCGACCCGGCCAGCGCCGACAGCCGC
CACTATGGCCGCTTGGCGGGCTTCACCAACCGCAAGGACAAGCACACCACCCGCGCCGGTTATCAGCCGT
GGGTGCTGCTGCGTGAATCCAAGGGCAAGACCGCCACCGCTGGCCCGGCGCTGGTGCAGCAGGCTGGCCA
GCAGATCGAGCAGGCCCAGCGGCAGCAGGAGAAGGCCCGCAGGCTGGCCAGCCTCGAACTGCCCGAGCGG
CAGCTTAGCCGCCACCGGCGCACGGCGCTGGACGAGTACCGCAGCGAGATGGCCGGGCTGGTCAAGCGCT
TCGGTCATGACCTCAGCAAGTGCGACTTTATCGCCGCGCAGAAGCTGGCCAGCCGGGGCCGCAGTGCCGA
GGAAATCGGCAAGGCCATGGCCGAGGCCAGCCCAGCGCTGGCAGAGCGCAAGCCCGGCCACGAAGCGGAT
TACATCGAGCGCACCGTCAGCAAGGTCATGGGTCTGCCCAGCGTCCAGCTTGCGCGGGCCGAGCTGGCAC
GGGCACCGGCACCCCGCCAGCGAGGCATGGACAGGGGCGGGCCAGATTTCAGCATGTAGTGCTTGCGTTG
GTACTCACGCCTGTTATACTATGAGTACTCACGCACAGAAGGGGGTTTTATGGAATACGAAAAAAGCGCT
TCAGGGTCGGTCTACCTGATCAAAAGTGACAAGGGCTATTGGTTGCCCGGTGGCTTTGGTTATACGTCAA
ACAAGGCCGAGGCTGGCCGCTTTTCAGTCGCTGATATGGCCAGCCTTAACCTTGACGGCTGCACCTTGTC
CTTGTTCCGCGAAGACAAGCCTTTCGGCCCCGGCAAGTTTCTCGGTGACTGATATGAAAGACCAAAAGGA
CAAGCAGACCGGCGACCTGCTGGCCAGCCCTGACGCTGTACGCCAAGCGCGATATGCCGAGCGCATGAAG
GCCAAAGGGATGCGTCAGCGCAAGTTCTGGCTGACCGACGACGAATACGAGGCGCTGCGCGAGTGCCTGG
AAGAACTCAGAGCGGCGCAGGGCGGGGGTAGTGACCCCGCCAGCGCCTAACCACCAACTGCCTGCAAAGG
AGGCAATCAATGGCTACCCATAAGCCTATCAATATTCTGGAGGCGTTCGCAGCAGCGCCGCCACCGCTGG
ACTACGTTTTGCCCAACATGGTGGCCGGTACGGTCGGGGCGCTGGTGTCGCCCGGTGGTGCCGGTAAATC
CATGCTGGCCCTGCAACTGGCCGCACAGATTGCAGGCGGGCCGGATCTGCTGGAGGTGGGCGAACTGCCC
ACCGGCCCGGTGATCTACCTGCCCGCCGAAGACCCGCCCACCGCCATTCATCACCGCCTGCACGCCCTTG
GGGCGCACCTCAGCGCCGAGGAACGGCAAGCCGTGGCTGACGGCCTGCTGATCCAGCCGCTGATCGGCAG
CCTGCCCAACATCATGGCCCCGGAGTGGTTCGACGGCCTCAAGCGCGCCGCCGAGGGCCGCCGCCTGATG
GTGCTGGACACGCTGCGCCGGTTCCACATCGAGGAAGAAAACGCCAGCGGCCCCATGGCCCAGGTCATCG
GTCGCATGGAGGCCATCGCCGCCGATACCGGGTGCTCTATCGTGTTCCTGCACCATGCCAGCAAGGGCGC
GGCCATGATGGGCGCAGGCGACCAGCAGCAGGCCAGCCGGGGCAGCTCGGTACTGGTCGATAACATCCGC
TGGCAGTCCTACCTGTCGAGCATGACCAGCGCCGAGGCCGAGGAATGGGGTGTGGACGACGACCAGCGCC
GGTTCTTCGTCCGCTTCGGTGTGAGCAAGGCCAACTATGGCGCACCGTTCGCTGATCGGTGGTTCAGGCG
GCATGACGGCGGGGTGCTCAAGCCCGCCGTGCTGGAGAGGCAGCGCAAGAGCAAGGGGGTGCCCCGTGGT
GAAGCCTAAGAACAAGCACAGCCTCAGCCACGTCCGGCACGACCCGGCGCACTGTCTGGCCCCCGGCCTG
TTCCGTGCCCTCAAGCGGGGCGAGCGCAAGCGCAGCAAGCTGGACGTGACGTATGACTACGGCGACGGCA
AGCGGATCGAGTTCAGCGGCCCGGAGCCGCTGGGCGCTGATGATCTGCGCATCCTGCAAGGGCTGGTGGC
CATGGCTGGGCCTAATGGCCTAGTGCTTGGCCCGGAACCCAAGACCGAAGGCGGACGGCAGCTCCGGCTG
TTCCTGGAACCCAAGTGGGAGGCCGTCACCGCTGAATGCCATGTGGTCAAAGGTAGCTATCGGGCGCTGG
CAAAGGAAATCGGGGCAGAGGTCGATAGTGGTGGGGCGCTCAAGCACATACAGGACTGCATCGAGCGCCT
TTGGAAGGTATCCATCATCGCCCAGAATGGCCGCAAGCGGCAGGGGTTTCGGCTGCTGTCGGAGTACGCC
AGCGACGAGGCGGACGGGCGCCTGTACGTGGCCCTGAACCCCTTGATCGCGCAGGCCGTCATGGGTGGCG
GCCAGCATGTGCGCATCAGCATGGACGAGGTGCGGGCGCTGGACAGCGAAACCGCCCGCCTGCTGCACCA
GCGGCTGTGTGGCTGGATCGACCCCGGCAAAACCGGCAAGGCTTCCATAGATACCTTGTGCGGCTATGTC
TGGCCGTCAGAGGCCAGTGGTTCGACCATGCGCAAGCGCCGCAAGCGGGTGCGCGAGGCGTTGCCGGAGC
TGGTCGCGCTGGGCTGGACGGTAACCGAGTTCGCGGCGGGCAAGTACGACATCACCCGGCCCAAGGCGGC
AGGCTGACCCCCCCCACTCTATTGTAAACAAGACATTTTTATCTTTTATATTCAATGGCTTATTTTCCTG
CTAATTGGTAATACCATGAAAAATACCATGCTCAGAAAAGGCTTAACAATATTTTGAAAAATTGCCTACT
GAGCGCTGCCGCACAGCTCCATAGGCCGCTTTCCTGGCTTTGCTTCCAGATGTATGCTCTTCTGCTCCCG
AACGCCAGCAAGACGTAGCCCAGCGCGTCGGCCAGCTTGCAATTCGCGCTAACTTACATTAATTGCGTTG
CGCTCACTGCCCGCTTTCCAGTCGGGAAACCTGTCGTGCCAGCTGCATTAATGAATCGGCCAACGCGCGG
GGAGAGGCGGTTTGCGTATTGGGCGCCAGGGTGGTTTTTCTTTTCACCAGTGAGACGGGCAACAGCTGAT
TGCCCTTCACCGCCTGGCCCTGAGAGAGTTGCAGCAAGCGGTCCACGTGGTTTGCCCCAGCAGGCGAAAA
TCCTGTTTGATGGTGGTTAACGGCGGGATATAACATGAGCTGTCTTCGGTATCGTCGTATCCCACTACCG
AGATATCCGCACCAACGCGCAGCCCGGACTCGGTAATGGCGCGCATTGCGCCCAGCGCCATCTGATCGTT
GGCAACCAGCATCGCAGTGGGAACGATGCCCTCATTCAGCATTTGCATGGTTTGTTGAAAACCGGACATG
GCACTCCAGTCGCCTTCCCGTTCCGCTATCGGCTGAATTTGATTGCGAGTGAGATATTTATGCCAGCCAG
CCAGACGCAGACGCGCCGAGACAGAACTTAATGGGCCCGCTAACAGCGCGATTTGCTGGTGACCCAATGC
GACCAGATGCTCCACGCCCAGTCGCGTACCGTCTTCATGGGAGAAAATAATACTGTTGATGGGTGTCTGG
TCAGAGACATCAAGAAATAACGCCGGAACATTAGTGCAGGCAGCTTCCACAGCAATGGCATCCTGGTCAT
CCAGCGGATAGTTAATGATCAGCCCACTGACGCGTTGCGCGAGAAGATTGTGCACCGCCGCTTTACAGGC
TTCGACGCCGCTTCGTTCTACCATCGACACCACCACGCTGGCACCCAGTTGATCGGCGCGAGATTTAATC
GCCGCGACAATTTGCGACGGCGCGTGCAGGGCCAGACTGGAGGTGGCAACGCCAATCAGCAACGACTGTT
TGCCCGCCAGTTGTTGTGCCACGCGGTTGGGAATGTAATTCAGCTCCGCCATCGCCGCTTCCACTTTTTC
CCGCGTTTTCGCAGAAACGTGGCTGGCCTGGTTCACCACGCGGGAAACGGTCTGATAAGAGACACCGGCA
TACTCTGCGACATCGTATAACGTTACTGGTTTCACATTCACCACCCTGAATTGACTCTCTTCCGGGCGCT
ATCATGCCATACCGCGAAAGGTTTTGCACCATTCGATGGTGTCAACGTAAATGCCGCTTCGCCTTCGCGC
GCGAATTGCAAGCTGATCCGGGCTTATCGACTGCACGGTGCACCAATGCTTCTGGCGTCAGGCAGCCATC
GGAAGCTGTGGTATGGCTGTGCAGGTCGTAAATCACTGCATAATTCGTGTCGCTCAAGGCGCACTCCCGT
TCTGGATAATGTTTTTTGCGCCGACATCATAACGGTTCTGGCAAATATTCTGAAATGAGCTG
