>Addgene plasmid #21844 | pXDC61-RalF | addgene partial sequence | sequence record 27570 | 21844 with pBAD-R
CAGCCAGCTTATCTAGAAAATTTTAATTGTCTACCTTTTTCTTTTTGCATTTCAGCGTCTGGATCTTTGG
GAACGCCCTCCTTAAGTGCCAGGTTTCTCTCAATCGTAATGAGTTTTTTCTGGTTATCATATGCTTTTAT
TAAATCACCTACCTCATAATCATACGTCGCTTTAAAATTTTTTACTGGCGATGAAAAGTCAGCTGCTGCT
TTTGCTGCCAAATCGATTGACTCTTTGGTTTGTCCAGGTTGTATTATTACTCTCGGTTGTTCTCCAAATA
GCCATTTTGAAAATATATTGGGAGTATAAACCTGGATAGTAGCTTGTGCGGATGTTTTGTTATCTGTCAA
CGTTATTGTTCCCTTATATCCGGTAAAAAAACTTAACCATGATTTTGGTTGATCTACAGTTGTTTTAACA
TTATCACCTATTCCTGGAAAAACTGTATTGATGTTTACATCCGTTGAATGCAAGAATGAATCCAGCTTTT
TAAAGGTAGAATCTTTATTAAGAGTGGTTGAAGTAAGTTCATATCCTGGGCTGGTTTTAACGAAATTCAA
CTCAAAAGGTTTGGCTTTAATCTCACTGTATAGTTCCTCTAAAAATTTGGCATCAAAATCTCC
